Addgene plasmid #33007: pGCDNsam-Foxa1-IRES-GFP
Depositing lab: Atsushi Suzuki. Depositing organization: Kyushu University. Publication: Direct conversion of mouse fibroblasts to hepatocyte-like cells by defined factors. Sekiya S, Suzuki A. Nature. 2011 Jun 29;475(7356):390-3. doi: 10.1038/nature10263. PubMed 21716291.
Backbone
  Vector backbone: pGCDNsam
  Vector type: Retroviral
Growth in bacteria
  Bacterial resistance: Ampicillin, 100 μg/mL
  Growth temperature: 37°C
  Growth strain: DH5alpha
  Copy number: Unknown
Gene/Insert
  Gene/Insert name: forkhead box A1
  Species: M. musculus (mouse)
  Insert size (bp): 1407
  Entrez Gene: Foxa1 (a.k.a. Hnf-3a, Hnf3a, Tcf-3a, Tcf3a)
Terms and licenses: Academic/Nonprofit Terms; Industry Terms: Not Available to Industry
How to cite: pGCDNsam-Foxa1-IRES-GFP was a gift from Atsushi Suzuki (Addgene plasmid # 33007 ; http://n2t.net/addgene:33007 ; RRID:Addgene_33007)
