[The description below was written by a language model from this plasmid's Addgene catalogue record and pLannotate feature annotations shown in this document.]
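Description:
pGCDNsam-Foxa1-IRES-GFP is a gammaretroviral expression vector built on the pGCDNsam backbone for delivering mouse Foxa1 (forkhead box A1, also known as Hnf3a) into mammalian cells. In bacteria it is maintained through a high-copy ColE1/pUC-type origin and selected with ampicillin via the β-lactamase gene. Remnants of a lac promoter/operator region and a lacI fragment are carried over from the cloning backbone and play no evident role in the payload.

The proviral portion is bounded by a 5' LTR annotated as Moloney murine sarcoma virus type and a 3' LTR from murine embryonic stem cell virus. Downstream of the 5' LTR lie the MESV Ψ packaging signal, a truncated MMLV gag segment lacking its start codon, and a pol fragment containing the splice acceptor. These elements together support encapsidation of the genomic RNA and production of a spliced message for the transgene. No internal promoter is annotated, so expression appears to be driven from the 5' LTR. The roughly 1.4 kb Foxa1 coding sequence, which spans the numbering origin of the circular sequence record, is followed by an EMCV IRES and EGFP. A single bicistronic transcript therefore yields both the untagged transcription factor and a green fluorescent marker, which allows transduced cells to be identified or sorted. Because the vector lacks functional gag, pol and env genes, these must be supplied in trans by packaging cells to generate replication-defective virus.

Foxa1 is a pioneer transcription factor that opens compacted chromatin at tissue-specific regulatory sites. The associated publication concerns direct conversion of mouse fibroblasts into hepatocyte-like cells by defined factors, which indicates the plasmid's use for enforced Foxa1 expression in lineage reprogramming experiments.
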