Features (pLannotate 1.2.2; 16 found; start..end, strand, type, name):
    902..1364    +  misc_feature   IRES: internal ribosome entry site (IRES) of the encephalomyocarditis virus (EMCV)
   1378..2097    +  CDS            EGFP: the original enhanced GFP (Yang et al., 1996) mammalian codon-optimized
   2114..2130    +  misc_feature   MCS (fragment): pBluescript multiple cloning site
   2170..2684    +  LTR            3' LTR: 3' long terminal repeat from murine embryonic stem cell virus
   2846..2862    -  protein_bind   lac operator: The lac repressor binds to the lac operator to inhibit transcription in E. coli. This inhibition can be relieved by adding lactose or isopropyl-β-D-thiogalactopyranoside (IPTG). lac repressor encoded by lacI
   2870..2900    -  promoter       lac promoter: promoter for the E. coli lac operon
   2915..2936    -  protein_bind   CAP binding site: CAP binding activates transcription in the presence of cAMP. E. coli catabolite activator protein
   2949..3041    -  CDS            lacI (fragment): lac repressor; lacI; The lac repressor binds to the lac operator to inhibit transcription in E. coli. This inhibition can be relieved by adding lactose or isopropyl-β-D-thiogalactopyranoside (IPTG).
   3224..3812    -  rep_origin     ori: high-copy-number ColE1/pMB1/pBR322/pUC origin of replication
   3983..4843    -  CDS            AmpR: β-lactamase; bla; confers resistance to ampicillin, carbenicillin, and related antibiotics
   4844..4948    -  promoter       AmpR promoter: bla
   5195..5781    +  LTR            5' LTR: long terminal repeat from Moloney murine sarcoma virus
   5845..6186    +  misc_feature   MESV Ψ: packaging signal of murine embryonic stem cell virus
   6253..6669    +  CDS            gag (truncated): truncated Moloney murine leukemia virus (MMLV) gag gene lacking the start codon
   6684..7000    +  misc_feature   pol region (fragment): Moloney murine leukemia virus (MMLV) pol region containing the splice acceptor site
   7025..746     +  CDS            Foxa1 (across the origin): FOXA1_MOUSE - Also known as Hnf3a, Tcf-3a, Tcf3a. Experimental evidence at protein level: Swiss-Prot protein existence level 1. Transcription factor that is involved in embryonic development, establishment of tissue-specific gene expression and regulation of gene expression in differentiated tissues. Is thought to act as a 'pioneer' factor opening the compacted chromatin for other proteins through interactions with nucleosomal core histones and thereby replacing linker histones at target enhancer and/or promoter sites. Binds DNA with the consensus sequence 5'- [AC]A[AT]T[AG]TT[GT][AG][CT]T[CT]
>Addgene plasmid #33007 | pGCDNsam-Foxa1-IRES-GFP | addgene full sequence | sequence record 323910 | Addgene NGS Result
ACTCGCTGTCCTTCAACGATTGTTTCGTCAAGGTGGCACGATCCCCGGACAAGCCAGGCAAGGGCTCCTA
CTGGACGCTGCACCCGGACTCCGGCAACATGTTCGAGAACGGCTGCTACTTGCGCCGCCAAAAGCGCTTC
AAGTGTGAGAAGCAGCCGGGGGCCGGAGGTGGGAGTGGGGGCGGCGGCTCCAAAGGGGGCCCAGAAAGTC
GCAAGGACCCCTCAGGCCCGGGGAACCCCAGCGCCGAGTCACCCCTTCACCGGGGTGTGCACGGAAAGGC
TAGCCAGCTAGAGGGCGCGCCGGCCCCAGGGCCCGCCGCCAGCCCCCAGACTCTGGACCACAGCGGGGCC
ACGGCGACAGGGGGCGCTTCGGAGTTGAAGTCTCCAGCGTCTTCATCTGCGCCCCCCATAAGCTCCGGGC
CAGGGGCGCTAGCATCTGTACCCCCCTCTCACCCGGCTCACGGCCTGGCACCCCACGAATCTCAGCTGCA
TCTGAAAGGGGATCCCCACTACTCCTTTAATCACCCCTTCTCCATCAACAACCTCATGTCCTCCTCCGAG
CAACAGCACAAGCTGGACTTCAAGGCATACGAGCAGGCGCTGCAGTACTCTCCTTATGGCGCTACCTTGC
CCGCCAGTCTGCCCCTTGGCAGCGCCTCAGTGGCCACGAGGAGCCCCATCGAGCCCTCAGCCCTGGAGCC
AGCCTACTACCAAGGTGTGTATTCCAGACCCGTGCTAAATACTTCCTAGACAATCACTAGTGAATTGTAG
TCGACGGATCCCTCGAGGTTAACGAATTCCGCCCCCCCCCCTAACGTTACTGGCCGAAGCCGCTTGGAAT
AAGGCCGGTGTGCGTTTGTCTATATGTTATTTTCCACCATATTGCCGTCTTTTGGCAATGTGAGGGCCCG
GAAACCTGGCCCTGTCTTCTTGACGAGCATTCCTAGGGGTCTTTCCCCTCTCGCCAAAGGAATGCAAGGT
CTGTTGAATGTCGTGAAGGAAGCAGTTCCTCTGGAAGCTTCTTGAAGACAAACAACGTCTGTAGCGACCC
TTTGCAGGCAGCGGAACCCCCCACCTGGCGACAGGTGCCTCTGCGGCCAAAAGCCACGTGTATAAGATAC
ACCTGCAAAGGCGGCACAACCCCAGTGCCACGTTGTGAGTTGGATAGTTGTGGAAAGAGTCAAATGGCTC
TCCTCAAGCGTATTCAACAAGGGGCTGAAGGATGCCCAGAAGGTACCCCATTGTATGGGATCTGATCTGG
GGCCTCGGTGCACATGCTTTACATGTGTTTAGTCGAGGTTAAAAAAACGTCTAGGCCCCCCGAACCACGG
GGACGTGGTTTTCCTTTGAAAAACACGATGATAATATGGCCACAACCATGGTGAGCAAGGGCGAGGAGCT
GTTCACCGGGGTGGTGCCCATCCTGGTCGAGCTGGACGGCGACGTAAACGGCCACAAGTTCAGCGTGTCT
GGCGAGGGCGAGGGCGATGCCACCTACGGCAAGCTGACCCTGAAGTTCATCTGCACCACCGGCAAGCTGC
CCGTGCCCTGGCCCACCCTCGTGACCACCCTGACCTACGGCGTGCAGTGCTTCAGCCGCTACCCCGACCA
CATGAAGCAGCACGACTTCTTCAAGTCCGCCATGCCCGAAGGCTACGTCCAGGAGCGCACCATCTTCTTC
AAGGACGACGGCAACTACAAGACCCGCGCCGAGGTGAAGTTCGAGGGCGACACCCTGGTGAACCGCATCG
AGCTGAAGGGCATCGACTTCAAGGAGGACGGCAACATCCTGGGGCACAAGCTGGAGTACAACTACAACAG
CCACAACGTCTATATCATGGCCGACAAGCAGAAGAACGGCATCAAGGCGAACTTCAAGATCCGCCACAAC
ATCGAGGACGGCAGCGTGCAGCTCGCCGACCACTACCAGCAGAACACCCCCATCGGCGACGGCCCCGTGC
TGCTGCCCGACAACCACTACCTGAGCACCCAGTCCGCCCTGAGCAAAGACCCCAACGAGAAGCGCGATCA
CATGGTCCTGCTGGAGTTCGTGACCGCCGCCGGGATCACTCTCGGCATGGACGAGCTGTACAAGTAATGA
ATTAATTAAGAATTATCAAGCTTATCGATAAAATAAAAGATTTTATTTAGTCTCCAGAAAAAGGGGGGAA
TGAAAGACCCCACCTGTAGGTTTGGCAAGCTAGCTTAAGTAAGCTTATTTTGCAAGGCATGGAAAATACA
TAACTGAGAATAGAGAAGTTCAGATCAAGGTTAGGAACAGAGAGACAGCAGAATATGGGCCAAACAGGAT
ATCTGTGGTAAGCAGTTCCTGCCCCGGCTCAGGGCCAAGAACAGATGGTCCCCAGATGCGGTCCCGCCCT
CAGCAGTTTCTAGAGAACCATCAGATGTTTCCAGGGTGCCCCAAGGACCTGAAATGACCCTGTGCCTTAT
TTGAACTAACCAATCAGTTCGCTTCTCGCTTCTGTTCGCGCGCTTCTGCTCCCCGAGCTCAATAAAAGAG
CCCACAACCCCTCACTCGGCGCGCCAGTCCTCCGATAGACTGCGTCGCCCGGGTACCCGTGTATCCAATA
AACCCTCTTGCAGTTGCATCCGACTTGTGGTCTCGCTGTTCCTTGGGAGGGTCTCCTCTGAGTGATTGAC
TACCCGTCAGCGGGGGTCTTTCATGGGTAACAGTTTCTTGAAGTTGGAGAACAACATTCTGAGGGTAGGA
GTCGAATATTAAGTAATCCTGACTCAATTAGCCACTGTTTTGAATCCACATACTCCAATACTCCTGAAAT
AGTTCATTATGGACAGCGCAGAAAGAGCTGGGGAGAATTGTGAAATTGTTATCCGCTCACAATTCCACAC
AACATACGAGCCGGAAGCATAAAGTGTAAAGCCTGGGGTGCCTAATGAGTGAGCTAACTCACATTAATTG
CGTTGCGCTCACTGCCCGCTTTCCAGTCGGGAAACCTGTCGTGCCAGCTGCATTAATGAATCGGCCAACG
CGCGGGGAGAGGCGGTTTGCGTATTGGGCGCTCTTCCGCTTCCTCGCTCACTGACTCGCTGCGCTCGGTC
GTTCGGCTGCGGCGAGCGGTATCAGCTCACTCAAAGGCGGTAATACGGTTATCCACAGAATCAGGGGATA
ACGCAGGAAAGAACATGTGAGCAAAAGGCCAGCAAAAGGCCAGGAACCGTAAAAAGGCCGCGTTGCTGGC
GTTTTTCCATAGGCTCCGCCCCCCTGACGAGCATCACAAAAATCGACGCTCAAGTCAGAGGTGGCGAAAC
CCGACAGGACTATAAAGATACCAGGCGTTTCCCCCTGGAAGCTCCCTCGTGCGCTCTCCTGTTCCGACCC
TGCCGCTTACCGGATACCTGTCCGCCTTTCTCCCTTCGGGAAGCGTGGCGCTTTCTCATAGCTCACGCTG
TAGGTATCTCAGTTCGGTGTAGGTCGTTCGCTCCAAGCTGGGCTGTGTGCACGAACCCCCCGTTCAGCCC
GACCGCTGCGCCTTATCCGGTAACTATCGTCTTGAGTCCAACCCGGTAAGACACGACTTATCGCCACTGG
CAGCAGCCACTGGTAACAGGATTAGCAGAGCGAGGTATGTAGGCGGTGCTACAGAGTTCTTGAAGTGGTG
GCCTAACTACGGCTACACTAGAAGAACAGTATTTGGTATCTGCGCTCTGCTGAAGCCAGTTACCTTCGGA
AAAAGAGTTGGTAGCTCTTGATCCGGCAAACAAACCACCGCTGGTAGCGGTGGTTTTTTTGTTTGCAAGC
AGCAGATTACGCGCAGAAAAAAAGGATCTCAAGAAGATCCTTTGATCTTTTCTACGGGGTCTGACGCTCA
GTGGAACGAAAACTCACGTTAAGGGATTTTGGTCATGAGATTATCAAAAAGGATCTTCACCTAGATCCTT
TTAAATTAAAAATGAAGTTTTAAATCAATCTAAAGTATATATGAGTAAACTTGGTCTGACAGTTACCAAT
GCTTAATCAGTGAGGCACCTATCTCAGCGATCTGTCTATTTCGTTCATCCATAGTTGCCTGACTCCCCGT
CGTGTAGATAACTACGATACGGGAGGGCTTACCATCTGGCCCCAGTGCTGCAATGATACCGCGAGACCCA
CGCTCACCGGCTCCAGATTTATCAGCAATAAACCAGCCAGCCGGAAGGGCCGAGCGCAGAAGTGGTCCTG
CAACTTTATCCGCCTCCATCCAGTCTATTAATTGTTGCCGGGAAGCTAGAGTAAGTAGTTCGCCAGTTAA
TAGTTTGCGCAACGTTGTTGCCATTGCTACAGGCATCGTGGTGTCACGCTCGTCGTTTGGTATGGCTTCA
TTCAGCTCCGGTTCCCAACGATCAAGGCGAGTTACATGATCCCCCATGTTGTGCAAAAAAGCGGTTAGCT
CCTTCGGTCCTCCGATCGTTGTCAGAAGTAAGTTGGCCGCAGTGTTATCACTCATGGTTATGGCAGCACT
GCATAATTCTCTTACTGTCATGCCATCCGTAAGATGCTTTTCTGTGACTGGTGAGTACTCAACCAAGTCA
TTCTGAGAATAGTGTATGCGGCGACCGAGTTGCTCTTGCCCGGCGTCAACACGGGATAATACCGCGCCAC
ATAGCAGAACTTTAAAAGTGCTCATCATTGGAAAACGTTCTTCGGGGCGAAAACTCTCAAGGATCTTACC
GCTGTTGAGATCCAGTTCGATGTAACCCACTCGTGCACCCAACTGATCTTCAGCATCTTTTACTTTCACC
AGCGTTTCTGGGTGAGCAAAAACAGGAAGGCAAAATGCCGCAAAAAAGGGAATAAGGGCGACACGGAAAT
GTTGAATACTCATACTCTTCCTTTTTCAATATTATTGAAGCATTTATCAGGGTTATTGTCTCATGAGCGG
ATACATATTTGAATGTATTTAGAAAAATAAACAAATAGGGGTTCCGCGCACATTTCCCCGAAAAGTGCCA
CCTGACGTCTAAGAAACCATTATTATCATGACATTAACCTATAAAAATAGGCGTATCACGAGGCCCTTTC
GTCTTCAAGAATTCATACCAGATCACCGAAAACTGTCCTCCAAATGTGTCCCCCTCACACTCCCAAATTC
GCGGGCTTCTGCCTCTTAGACCACTCTACCCTATTCCCCACACTCACCGGAGCCAAAGCCGCGGCCCTTC
CGTTTCTTTGCTTTTGAAAGACCCCACCCGTAGGTGGCAAGCTAGCTTAAGTAACGCCACTTTGCAAGGC
ATGGAAAAATACATAACTGAGAATAGAAAAGTTCAGATCAAGGTCAGGAACAAAGAAACAGCTGAATACC
AAACAGGATATCTGTGGTAAGCGGTTCCTGCCCCGGCTCAGGGCCAAGAACAGATGAGACAGCTGAGTGA
TGGGCCAAACAGGATATCTGTGGTAAGCAGTTCCTGCCCCGGCTCGGGGCCAAGAACAGATGGTCCCCAG
ATGCGGTCCAGCCCTCAGCAGTTTCTAGTGAATCATCAGATGTTTCCAGGGTGCCCCAAGGACCTGAAAA
TGACCCTGTACCTTATTTGAACTAACCAATCAGTTCGCTTCTCGCTTCTGTTCGCGCGCTTCCGCTCTCC
GAGCTCAATAAAAGAGCCCACAACCCCTCACTCGGCGCGCCAGTCTTCCGATAGACTGCGTCGCCCGGGT
ACCCGTATTCCCAATAAAGCCTCTTGCTGTTTGCATCCGAATCGTGGACTCGCTGATCCTTGGGAGGGTC
TCCTCAGATTGATTGACTGCCCACCTCGGGGGTCTTTCATTTGGAGGTTCCACCGAGATTTGGAGACCCC
TGCCCAGGGACCACCGACCCCCCCGCCGGGAGGTAAGCTGGCCAGCGGTCGTTTCGTGTCTGTCTCTGTC
TTTGTGCGTGTTTGTGCCGGCATCTAATGTTTGCGCCTGCGTCTGTACTAGTTAGCTAACTAGCTCTGTA
TCTGGCGGACCCGTGGTGGAACTGACGAGTTCTGAACACCCGGCCGCAACCCTGGGAGACGTCCCAGGGA
CTTTGGGGGCCGTTTTTGTGGCCCGACCTGAGGAAGGGAGTCGATGTGGAATCCGACCCCGTCAGGATAT
GTGGTTCTGGTAGGAGACGAGAACCTAAAACAGTTCCCGCCTCCGTCTGAATTTTTGCTTTCGGTTTGGA
ACCGAAGCCGCGCGTCTTGTCTGCTGCAGCGCTGCAGCATCGTTCTGTGTTGTCTCTGTCTGACTGTGTT
TCTGTATTTGTCTGAAAATTAGGGCCAGACTGTTACCACTCCCTTAAGTTTGACCTTAGGTCACTGGAAA
GATGTCGAGCGGATCGCTCACAACCAGTCGGTAGATGTCAAGAAGAGACGTTGGGTTACCTTCTGCTCTG
CAGAATGGCCAACCTTTAACGTCGGATGGCCGCGAGACGGCACCTTTAACCGAGACCTCATCACCCAGGT
TAAGATCAAGGTCTTTTCACCTGGCCCGCATGGACACCCAGACCAGGTCCCCTACATCGTGACCTGGGAA
GCCTTGGCTTTTGACCCCCCTCCCTGGGTCAAGCCCTTTGTACACCCTAAGCCTCCGCCTCCTCTTCCTC
CATCCGCCCCGTCTCTCCCCCTTGAACCTCCTCGTTCGACCCCGCCTCGATCCTCCCTTTATCCAGCCCT
CACTCCTTCTCTAGGCGCCGGAATTCGCGGCCGTGACAAGAGTTACTAACAGCCCCTCTCTCCAAGCTCA
CTTACAGGCTCTCTACTTAGTCCAGCACGAAGTCTGGAGACCTCTGGCGGCAGCCTACCAAGAACAACTG
GACCGACCGGTGGTACCTCACCCTTACCGAGTCGGCGACACAGTGTGGGTCCGCCGACACCAGACTAAGA
ACCTAGAACCTCGCTGGAAAGGACCTTACACAGTCCTGCTGACCACCCCCACCGCCCTCAAAGTAGACGG
CATCGCAGCTTGGATACACGCCGCCCACGTGAAGGCTGCCGACCCCGGGGGTGGACCATCCTCTAGACTG
ACGCGGCCGCTACAATTCGATTGTATGTTAGGGACTGTGAAGATGGAAGGGCATGAGAGCAACGACTGGA
ACAGCTACTACGCGGACACGCAGGAGGCCTACTCCTCTGTCCCTGTCAGCAACATGAACTCCGGCCTGGG
CTCTATGAACTCCATGAACACCTACATGACCATGAACACCATGACCACGAGCGGCAACATGACCCCGGCT
TCCTTCAACATGTCCTACGCCAACACGGGCTTAGGGGCCGGCCTGAGTCCCGGTGCTGTGGCTGGCATGC
CAGGGGCCTCTGCAGGCGCCATGAACAGCATGACTGCGGCGGGCGTCACGGCCATGGGTACGGCGCTGAG
CCCGGGAGGCATGGGCTCCATGGGCGCGCAGCCCGCCACCTCCATGAACGGCCTGGGTCCCTACGCCGCC
GCCATGAACCCGTGCATGAGTCCCATGGCGTACGCGCCGTCCAACCTGGGCCGCAGCCGCGCGGGGGGCG
GCGGCGACGCCAAGACATTCAAGCGCAGCTACCCTCACGCCAAGCCGCCTTACTCCTACATCTCGCTCAT
CACGATGGCCATCCAGCAGGCGCCCAGCAAGATGCTCACGCTGAGCGAGATCTACCAGTGGATCATGGAC
CTCTTCCCCTATTACCGCCAGAACCAGCAGCGCTGGCAGAACTCCATCCGCC
