>Addgene plasmid #33007 | pGCDNsam-Foxa1-IRES-GFP | depositor partial sequence | sequence record 42095 | Foxa1
ATGTTAGGGACTGTGAAGATGGAAGGGCATGAGAGCAACGACTGGAACAGCTACTACGCGGACACGCAGG
AGGCCTACTCCTCTGTCCCTGTCAGCAACATGAACTCCGGCCTGGGCTCTATGAACTCCATGAACACCTA
CATGACCATGAACACCATGACCACGAGCGGCAACATGACCCCGGCTTCCTTCAACATGTCCTACGCCAAC
ACGGGCTTAGGGGCCGGCCTGAGTCCCGGTGCTGTGGCTGGCATGCCAGGGGCCTCTGCAGGCGCCATGA
ACAGCATGACTGCGGCGGGCGTCACGGCCATGGGTACGGCGCTGAGCCCGGGAGGCATGGGCTCCATGGG
CGCGCAGCCCGCCACCTCCATGAACGGCCTGGGTCCCTACGCCGCCGCCATGAACCCGTGCATGAGTCCC
ATGGCGTACGCGCCGTCCAACCTGGGCCGCAGCCGCGCGGGGGGCGGCGGCGACGCCAAGACATTCAAGC
GCAGCTACCCTCACGCCAAGCCGCCTTACTCCTACATCTCGCTCATCACGATGGCCATCCAGCAGGCGCC
CAGCAAGATGCTCACGCTGAGCGAGATCTACCAGTGGATCATGGACCTCTTCCCCTATTACCGCCAGAAC
CAGCAGCGCTGGCAGAACTCCATCCGCCACTCGCTGTCCTTCAACGATTGTTTCGTCAAGGTGGCACGAT
CCCCGGACAAGCCAGGCAAGGGCTCCTACTGGACGCTGCACCCGGACTCCGGCAACATGTTCGAGAACGG
CTGCTACTTGCGCCGCCAAAAGCGCTTCAAGTGTGAGAAGCAGCCGGGGGCCGGAGGTGGGAGTGGGGGC
GGCGGCTCCAAAGGGGGCCCAGAAAGTCGCAAGGACCCCTCAGGCCCGGGGAACCCCAGCGCCGAGTCAC
CCCTTCACCGGGGTGTGCACGGAAAGGCTAGCCAGCTAGAGGGCGCGCCGGCCCCAGGGCCCGCCGCCAG
CCCCCAGACTCTGGACCACAGCGGGGCCACGGCGACAGGGGGCGCTTCGGAGTTGAAGTCTCCAGCGTCT
TCATCTGCGCCCCCCATAAGCTCCGGGCCAGGGGCGCTGGCATCTGTACCCCCCTCTCACCCGGCTCACG
GCCTGGCACCCCACGAATCTCAGCTGCATCTGAAAGGGGATCCCCGCTACTCCTTTAATCACCCCTTCTC
CATCAACAACCTCATGTCCTCCTCCGAGCAACAGCACAAGCTGGACTTCAAGGCATACGAGCAGGCGCTG
CAGTACTCTCCTTATGGCGCTACCTTGCCCGCCAGTCTGCCCCTTGGCAGCGCCTCAGTGGCCACGAGGA
GCCCCATCGAGCCCTCAGCCCTGGAGCCAGCCTACTACCAAGGTGTGTATTCCAGACCCGTGCTAAATAC
TTCCTAG
