>Addgene plasmid #33007 | pGCDNsam-Foxa1-IRES-GFP | addgene partial sequence | sequence record 43787 | pLXSN-5
CCTTCTCTAGGCGCCGGAATTCGCGGCCGTGACAAGAGTTACTAACAGCCCCTCTCTCCAAGCTCACTTA
CAGGCTCTCTACTTAGTCCAGCACGAAGTCTGGAGACCTCTGGCGGCAGCCTACCAAGAACAACTGGACC
GACCGGTGGTACCTCACCCTTACCGAGTCGGCGACACAGTGTGGGTCCGCCGACACCAGACTAAGAACCT
AGAACCTCGCTGGAAAGGACCTTACACAGTCCTGCTGACCACCCCCACCGCCCTCAAAGTAGACGGCATC
GCAGCTTGGATACACGCCGCCCACGTGAAGGCTGCCGACCCCGGGGGTGGACCATCCTCTAGACTGACGC
GGCCGCTACAATTCGATTGTATGTTAGGGACTGTGAAGATGGAAGGGCATGAGAGCAACGACTGGAACAG
CTACTACGCGGACACGCAGGAGGCCTACTCCTCTGTCCCTGTCAGCAACATGAACTCCGGCCTGGGCTCT
ATGAACTCCATGAACACCTACATGACCATGAACACCATGACCACGAGCGGCAACATGACCCCGGCTTCCT
TCAACATGTCCTACGCCAACACGGGCTTAGGGGCCGGCCTGAGTCCCGGTGCTGTGGCTGGCATGCCAGG
GGCCTCTGCAGGCGCCATGAACAGCATGACTGCGGCGGGCGTCACGGCCATGGGTACGGCGCTGAGCCCG
GGAGGCATGGGCTCCATGGGCGCGCAGCCCGCCACCTCCATGAACGGCCTGGGTCCCTACGCCGCCGCCA
TGAACCCGTGCATGAGTCCCATGGCGTACGCGCCGTCCAACCTGGGCCGCAGCCGCGCGGGGGGCGGCGG
CGACGCCAAGACATTCAAGCGCAGCTACCCTCACGCCAAG
