>Addgene plasmid #33007 | pGCDNsam-Foxa1-IRES-GFP | addgene partial sequence | sequence record 44302 | IRES-F 5'-TGGCTCTCCTCAAGCGTATT-3'
ATTGTATGGGATCTGATCTGGGGCCTCGGTGCACATGCTTTACATGTGTTTAGTCGAGGTTAAAAAAACG
TCTAGGCCCCCCGAACCACGGGGACGTGGTTTTCCTTTGAAAAACACGATGATAATATGGCCACAACCAT
GGTGAGCAAGGGCGAGGAGCTGTTCACCGGGGTGGTGCCCATCCTGGTCGAGCTGGACGGCGACGTAAAC
GGCCACAAGTTCAGCGTGTCTGGCGAGGGCGAGGGCGATGCCACCTACGGCAAGCTGACCCTGAAGTTCA
TCTGCACCACCGGCAAGCTGCCCGTGCCCTGGCCCACCCTCGTGACCACCCTGACCTACGGCGTGCAGTG
CTTCAGCCGCTACCCCGACCACATGAAGCAGCACGACTTCTTCAAGTCCGCCATGCCCGAAGGCTACGTC
CAGGAGCGCACCATCTTCTTCAAGGACGACGGCAACTACAAGACCCGCGCCGAGGTGAAGTTCGAGGGCG
ACACCCTGGTGAACCGCATCGAGCTGAAGGGCATCGACTTCAAGGAGGACGGCAACATCCTGGGGCACAA
GCTGGAGTACAACTACAACAGCCACAACGTCTATATCATGGCCGACAAGCAGAAGAACGGCATCAAGGCG
AACTTCAAGATCCGCCACAACATCGAGGACGGCAGCGTGCAGCTCGCCGACCACTACCAGCAGAACACCC
CCATCGGCGACGGCCCCGTGCTGCTGCCCGACAACCACTACCTGAGCACCCAGTCCGCCCTGAGCAAAGA
CCCCAACGAGAAGCGCGATCACATGGTCCT
